Addgene plasmid #247451: PB-EF1-H4Δ1-19-HaloTag-IRES-Neo
Purpose: Expresses H4Δ1-19-Halo under EF1 promoter and can be randomly integrated by PiggyBac transposase
Depositing lab: Kazuhiro Maeshima. Depositing organization: National Institute of Genetics. Publication: Behaviors of nucleosomes with mutant histone H4s in euchromatic domains of living human cells. Semeigazin A, Iida S, Minami K, Tamura S, Ide S, Higashi K, Toyoda A, Kurokawa K, Maeshima K. Histochem Cell Biol. 2024 Jul;162(1-2):23-40. doi: 10.1007/s00418-024-02293-x. Epub 2024 May 14. PubMed 38743310.
Backbone
  Vector backbone: pPB-PGKNeo
  Backbone manufacturer: Junji Takeda lab
  Vector type: Mammalian Expression
  Selectable markers: Neomycin (select with G418) ; Kanamycin
Growth in bacteria
  Bacterial resistance: Ampicillin, 100 μg/mL
  Growth temperature: 37°C
  Growth strain: DH5alpha
  Copy number: High Copy
Gene/Insert
  Gene/Insert name: H4 (H4C1) (alt name: H4 (H4C1), Δ1-19)
  Species: H. sapiens (human)
  Insert size (bp): 1206
  Mutation: H4Δ1-19 lacks the initial 19 residues at the N-terminus.
  Entrez Gene: H4C1 (a.k.a. H4-16, H4C11, H4C12, H4C13, H4C14, H4C15, H4C16, H4C2, H4C3, H4C4, H4C5, H4C6, H4C8, H4C9, H4FA, HIST1H4A)
  Promoter: EF1α
  Tag / fusion protein: HaloTag (C terminal on insert)
  Cloning method: Other
  Sequencing primers: 5′ Ef1a core promoter
Terms and licenses: Academic/Nonprofit Terms; Industry Terms: Not Available to Industry
How to cite: PB-EF1-H4Δ1-19-HaloTag-IRES-Neo was a gift from Kazuhiro Maeshima (Addgene plasmid # 247451 ; http://n2t.net/addgene:247451 ; RRID:Addgene_247451)
