[The description below was written by a language model from this plasmid's Addgene catalogue record and pLannotate feature annotations shown in this document.]
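Description:
PB-EF1-H4Δ1-19-HaloTag-IRES-Neo is a mammalian expression plasmid built on the pPB-PGKNeo PiggyBac transposon backbone. It is designed for stable, essentially random genomic integration of its cargo when PiggyBac transposase is supplied. In E. coli it is maintained as a high-copy plasmid through a ColE1/pUC-type origin and selected with ampicillin via the β-lactamase gene. An f1 origin and remnants of a lac cloning region (lacZα fragment, lac promoter and operator) are also present. The automated annotation of the 8,110 nt sequence does not call the PiggyBac terminal repeats. Their presence is inferred from the backbone and the stated purpose. Two short matches to a phage lambda portal protein are probably backbone stuffer sequence rather than functional elements.

The expression cassette is a single bicistronic unit driven by the EF-1α core promoter coupled to a truncated HTLV-1 LTR segment, a composite arrangement commonly used for strong constitutive expression. It encodes human histone H4 (H4C1) lacking the first 19 N-terminal residues, removing most of the N-terminal tail, fused at its C terminus to HaloTag. The annotation labels the histone as bovine, which reflects H4's near-complete conservation. An EMCV IRES then allows translation of the neomycin phosphotransferase gene from the same transcript, so G418 resistance is linked to fusion expression. A WPRE fragment and an SV40 polyadenylation signal follow.

HaloTag covalently binds chloroalkane ligands, including fluorescent dyes, so nucleosomes that incorporate the mutant histone can be labelled in living cells. The associated publication concerns the behaviour of nucleosomes containing mutant H4 in euchromatic domains of live human cells.
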