Features (pLannotate 1.2.2; 20 found; start..end, strand, type, name):
    675..923     -  CDS            H4_BOVIN (fragment) (sequence withheld): Experimental evidence at protein level: Swiss-Prot protein existence level 1. Core component of nucleosome. Nucleosomes wrap and compact DNA into chromatin, limiting DNA accessibility to the cellular machineries which require DNA as a template. Histones thereby play a central role in transcription regulation, DNA repair, DNA replication and chromosomal stability. DNA accessibility is regulated via a complex set of post-translational modifications of histones, also called histone code, and nucleosome remodeling. From Bos taurus (Bovine).
    970..1238    -  LTR            5' LTR (truncated): truncated 5' long terminal repeat (LTR) from human T-cell leukemia virus (HTLV) type 1
   1251..1462    -  promoter       EF-1α core promoter: core promoter for human elongation factor EF-1α
   1984..2103    -  CDS            B (fragment): PORTL_LAMBD - Experimental evidence at protein level: Swiss-Prot protein existence level 1. Forms the portal vertex of the capsid (PubMed:6228056, PubMed:6232391). This portal plays critical roles in head assembly, genome packaging, neck/tail attachment, and genome ejection (Probable). The portal protein multimerizes as a single ring-shaped homododecamer arranged around a central channel (PubMed:6232391). Binds to the terminase subunits to form the packaging machine (PubMed:7799432). From Escherichia phage lambda (Bacteriophage lambda).
   2105..2260    +  CDS            lacZα (fragment): LacZα fragment of β-galactosidase; lacZ fragment
   2265..2693    +  rep_origin     f1 ori (sequence partly withheld): f1 bacteriophage origin of replication; arrow indicates direction of (+) strand synthesis
   2746..2850    +  promoter       AmpR promoter: bla
   2851..3711    +  CDS            AmpR: β-lactamase; bla; confers resistance to ampicillin, carbenicillin, and related antibiotics
   3882..4470    +  rep_origin     ori: high-copy-number ColE1/pMB1/pBR322/pUC origin of replication
   4653..4745    +  CDS            lacI (fragment): lac repressor; lacI; The lac repressor binds to the lac operator to inhibit transcription in E. coli. This inhibition can be relieved by adding lactose or isopropyl-β-D-thiogalactopyranoside (IPTG).
   4758..4779    +  protein_bind   CAP binding site: CAP binding activates transcription in the presence of cAMP. E. coli catabolite activator protein
   4794..4824    +  promoter       lac promoter: promoter for the E. coli lac operon
   4832..4848    +  protein_bind   lac operator: The lac repressor binds to the lac operator to inhibit transcription in E. coli. This inhibition can be relieved by adding lactose or isopropyl-β-D-thiogalactopyranoside (IPTG). lac repressor encoded by lacI
   4886..5353    -  CDS            B (fragment): PORTL_LAMBD - Experimental evidence at protein level: Swiss-Prot protein existence level 1. Forms the portal vertex of the capsid (PubMed:6228056, PubMed:6232391). This portal plays critical roles in head assembly, genome packaging, neck/tail attachment, and genome ejection (Probable). The portal protein multimerizes as a single ring-shaped homododecamer arranged around a central channel (PubMed:6232391). Binds to the terminase subunits to form the packaging machine (PubMed:7799432). From Escherichia phage lambda (Bacteriophage lambda).
   6048..6140    -  ncRNA          G-CSF SLDE: Accession: RF00183 - G-CSF factor stem-loop destabilising element (SLDE)
   6160..6281    -  polyA_signal   SV40 poly(A) signal: SV40 polyadenylation signal
   6290..6396    -  misc_feature   WPRE (fragment): woodchuck hepatitis virus posttranscriptional regulatory element
   6403..7197    -  CDS            NeoR/KanR: aminoglycoside phosphotransferase from Tn5; aph(3')-II (or nptII); confers resistance to neomycin, kanamycin, and G418 (Geneticin®)
   7223..7685    -  misc_feature   IRES: internal ribosome entry site (IRES) of the encephalomyocarditis virus (EMCV)
   7835..608     -  CDS            HaloTag® (fragment) (across the origin): modified bacterial dehalogenase that forms covalent bonds with chloroalkane derivatives
>Addgene plasmid #247451 | PB-EF1-H4Δ1-19-HaloTag-IRES-Neo | addgene full sequence | sequence record 492441 | Addgene NGS Result
AAGCGCCACAGTGGCTCGCGGTCAACAGGATTCAGGAACGGCTCGCGGTAATGGTCCATCTCGACTTCAG
TCAGCGGGCGGACGACACCCATCGGCAGCGTACCCTCGATAAAAACGTTCTGATCGATGATCAGCTTGCG
GCCGACGTCGGTGGTGCGGAAGGCCTGGAAGGTCTCGCGGGCAAATTCTGGCCATTCGTCCCAGGTCGGG
ATAGGGCGGATGAACTCCATAAATGCAATACCTTTGACGCGCTCTGGATTGCGCTTGGCCCAGTGGAAAC
CCAGAGCGGAGCCCCAGTCGTGAATGACCAGGACGACCTCTTCCAGACCCAGGGCTTCGATGAAGGCATC
CATGAAGCGGACGTGGTCGTCGAAGAAATAACCCAGGTCTGGTTTGTCGGATTTGCCCATACCGATCAGG
TCTGGAGCAATGCAGCGATGGGTCGGTGCAACATGCGGGATGATGTTGCGCCACACGTAGGAGGAGGTCG
GGTTACCGTGCAGGAACAGCACAGGGGTGCCATCGCGCGGACCAACATCGACGTAGTGCATGCGCTCGCC
CAGGACTTCCACATAATGGGGGTCGAATGGAAAGCCAGTACCGATTTCGGAACCGCCACCAGAGCCTCCA
CCTCCACTTCCACCTCCGCCTGAACCACCTCCACCAGATGGATC
[249 nt withheld, positions 675-923]
CATCTCGAAATTCGCTAGCTCTAGAGTAGGCGCCGGTCACAGCTTGGATCTGTAACGGCGCAGAACAGAA
AACGAAACAAAGACGTAGAGTTGAGCAAGCAGGGTCAGGCAAAGCGTGGAGAGCCGGCTGAGTCTAGGTA
GGCTCCAAGGGAGCGCCGGACAAAGGCCCGGTCTCGACCTGAGCTTTAAACTTACCTAGACGGCGGACGC
AGTTCAGGAGGCACCACAGGCGGGAGGCGGCAGAACGCGACTCAACCGGCGTGGATGGCGGCCTCAGGTA
GGGCGGCGGGCGCGTGAAGGAGAGATGCGAGCCCCTCGAAGCTTCAGCTGTGTTCTGGCGGCAAACCCGT
TGCGAAAAAGAACGTTCACGGCGACTACTGCACTTATATACGGTTCTCCCCCACCCTCGGGAAAAAGGCG
GAGCCAGTACACGACATCACTTTCCCAGTTTACCCCGCGCCACCTTCTCTAGGCACCCGTTCAATTGCCG
ACCCCTCCCCCCAACTTCTCGGGGACTGTGGGCGATGTGCGCTCTGCCCACTGACGGGCACCGGAGCGAT
CGCAGATCCTTGGCCGTGGAGGCCTTTTCCCCGTATCCCCCCAGGTGTCTGCAGGCTCAAAGAGCAGCGA
GAAGCGTTCAGAGGAAAGCGATCCCGTGCCACCTTCCCCGTGCCCGGGCTGTCCCCGCACGCTGCCGGCT
CGGGGATGCGGGGGGAGCGCCGGACCGGAGCGGAGCCCCGGGCGGCTCGCTGCTGCCCCCTAGCGGGGGA
GGGACGTAATTACATCCCTGGGGGCTTTGGGGGGGGGCTGTCCCTCATAAAAGTTTTGTTACTTTATAGA
AGAAATTTTGAGTTTTTGTTTTTTTTAATAAATAAATAAACATAAATAAATTGTTTGTTGAATTTATTAT
TAGTATGTAAGTGTAAATATAATAAAACTTAATATCTATTCAAATTAATAAATAAACCTCGATATACAGA
CCGATAAAACACATGCGTCAATTTTACACATGATTATCTTTAACGTACGTCACAATATGATTATCTTTCT
AGGGTTAATCTAGCTGCGTGTTCTGCAGCGTGTCGAGCATCTTCATCTGCTCCATCACGCTGTAAAACAC
ATTTGCACCGCGAGTCTGCCCGTCCTCCACGGGTTCAAAAACGTGAATGAACGAGGCGCGCTCACTGGCC
GTCGTTTTACAACGTCGTGACTGGGAAAACCCTGGCGTTACCCAACTTAATCGCCTTGCAGCACATCCCC
CTTTCGCCAGCTGGCGTAATAGCGAAGAGGCCCGCACCGATCGCCCTTCCCAACAGTTGCGCAGCCTGAA
TGGCGAATGGG
[124 nt withheld, positions 2265-2388]
C
[91 nt withheld, positions 2390-2480]
A
[49 nt withheld, positions 2482-2530]
CCTTTGACGTTGGAGTCCACGTTCTTT
[37 nt withheld, positions 2558-2594]
ACCCTATCTCGGTCTATTCTTTTGATTTATAAGGGATTTTGCCGATTTCGGCCTATTGGTTAAAAAATGA
GCTGATTTAACAAAAATTTAACGCGAATTTTAACAAAATATTAACGCTTACAATTTAGGTGGCACTTTTC
GGGGAAATGTGCGCGGAACCCCTATTTGTTTATTTTTCTAAATACATTCAAATATGTATCCGCTCATGAG
ACAATAACCCTGATAAATGCTTCAATAATATTGAAAAAGGAAGAGTATGAGTATTCAACATTTCCGTGTC
GCCCTTATTCCCTTTTTTGCGGCATTTTGCCTTCCTGTTTTTGCTCACCCAGAAACGCTGGTGAAAGTAA
AAGATGCTGAAGATCAGTTGGGTGCACGAGTGGGTTACATCGAACTGGATCTCAACAGCGGTAAGATCCT
TGAGAGTTTTCGCCCCGAAGAACGTTTTCCAATGATGAGCACTTTTAAAGTTCTGCTATGTGGCGCGGTA
TTATCCCGTATTGACGCCGGGCAAGAGCAACTCGGTCGCCGCATACACTATTCTCAGAATGACTTGGTTG
AGTACTCACCAGTCACAGAAAAGCATCTTACGGATGGCATGACAGTAAGAGAATTATGCAGTGCTGCCAT
AACCATGAGTGATAACACTGCGGCCAACTTACTTCTGACAACGATCGGAGGACCGAAGGAGCTAACCGCT
TTTTTGCACAACATGGGGGATCATGTAACTCGCCTTGATCGTTGGGAACCGGAGCTGAATGAAGCCATAC
CAAACGACGAGCGTGACACCACGATGCCTGTAGCAATGGCAACAACGTTGCGCAAACTATTAACTGGCGA
ACTACTTACTCTAGCTTCCCGGCAACAATTAATAGACTGGATGGAGGCGGATAAAGTTGCAGGACCACTT
CTGCGCTCGGCCCTTCCGGCTGGCTGGTTTATTGCTGATAAATCTGGAGCCGGTGAGCGTGGGTCTCGCG
GTATCATTGCAGCACTGGGGCCAGATGGTAAGCCCTCCCGTATCGTAGTTATCTACACGACGGGGAGTCA
GGCAACTATGGATGAACGAAATAGACAGATCGCTGAGATAGGTGCCTCACTGATTAAGCATTGGTAACTG
TCAGACCAAGTTTACTCATATATACTTTAGATTGATTTAAAACTTCATTTTTAATTTAAAAGGATCTAGG
TGAAGATCCTTTTTGATAATCTCATGACCAAAATCCCTTAACGTGAGTTTTCGTTCCACTGAGCGTCAGA
CCCCGTAGAAAAGATCAAAGGATCTTCTTGAGATCCTTTTTTTCTGCGCGTAATCTGCTGCTTGCAAACA
AAAAAACCACCGCTACCAGCGGTGGTTTGTTTGCCGGATCAAGAGCTACCAACTCTTTTTCCGAAGGTAA
CTGGCTTCAGCAGAGCGCAGATACCAAATACTGTTCTTCTAGTGTAGCCGTAGTTAGGCCACCACTTCAA
GAACTCTGTAGCACCGCCTACATACCTCGCTCTGCTAATCCTGTTACCAGTGGCTGCTGCCAGTGGCGAT
AAGTCGTGTCTTACCGGGTTGGACTCAAGACGATAGTTACCGGATAAGGCGCAGCGGTCGGGCTGAACGG
GGGGTTCGTGCACACAGCCCAGCTTGGAGCGAACGACCTACACCGAACTGAGATACCTACAGCGTGAGCT
ATGAGAAAGCGCCACGCTTCCCGAAGGGAGAAAGGCGGACAGGTATCCGGTAAGCGGCAGGGTCGGAACA
GGAGAGCGCACGAGGGAGCTTCCAGGGGGAAACGCCTGGTATCTTTATAGTCCTGTCGGGTTTCGCCACC
TCTGACTTGAGCGTCGATTTTTGTGATGCTCGTCAGGGGGGCGGAGCCTATGGAAAAACGCCAGCAACGC
GGCCTTTTTACGGTTCCTGGCCTTTTGCTGGCCTTTTGCTCACATGTTCTTTCCTGCGTTATCCCCTGAT
TCTGTGGATAACCGTATTACCGCCTTTGAGTGAGCTGATACCGCTCGCCGCAGCCGAACGACCGAGCGCA
GCGAGTCAGTGAGCGAGGAAGCGGAAGAGCGCCCAATACGCAAACCGCCTCTCCCCGCGCGTTGGCCGAT
TCATTAATGCAGCTGGCACGACAGGTTTCCCGACTGGAAAGCGGGCAGTGAGCGCAACGCAATTAATGTG
AGTTAGCTCACTCATTAGGCACCCCAGGCTTTACACTTTATGCTTCCGGCTCGTATGTTGTGTGGAATTG
TGAGCGGATAACAATTTCACACAGGAAACAGCTATGACCATGATTACGCCAAGCGCGCCCGCCGGGTAAC
TCACGGGGTATCCATGTCCATTTCTGCGGCATCCAGCCAGGATACCCGTCCTCGCTGACGTAATATCCCA
GCGCCGCACCGCTGTCATTAATCTGCACACCGGCACGGCAGTTCCGGCTGTCGCCGGTATTGTTCGGGTT
GCTGATGCGCTTCGGGCTGACCATCCGGAACTGTGTCCGGAAAAGCCGCGACGAACTGGTATCCCAGGTG
GCCTGAACGAACAGTTCACCGTTAAAGGCGTGCATGGCCACACCTTCCCGAATCATCATGGTAAACGTGC
GTTTTCGCTCAACGTCAATGCAGCAGCAGTCATCCTCGGCAAACTCTTTCCATGCCGCTTCAACCTCGCG
GGAAAAGGCACGGGCTTCTTCCTCCCCGATGCCCAGATAGCGCCAGCTTGGGCGATGACTGAGCCGGAAA
AAAGACCCGACGATATGATCCTGATGCAGCTAGATTAACCCTAGAAAGATAGTCTGCGTAAAATTGACGC
ATGCATTCTTGAAATATTGCTCTCTCTTTCTAAATAGCGCGAATCCGTCGCTGTGCATTTAGGACATCTC
AGTCGCCGCTTGGAGCTCCCGTGAGGCGTGCTTGTCAATGCGGTAAGTGTCACTGATTTTGAACTATAAC
GACCGCGTGAGTCAAAATGACGCATGATTATCTTTTACGTGACTTTTAAGATTTAACTCATACGATAATT
ATATTGTTATTTCATGTTCTACTTACGTGATAACTTATTATATATATATTTTCTTGTTATAGATATCAGG
GACAGCCCCCCCCCAAAGCCCCCAGGGATGTAATTACGTCCCTCCCCCGCTAGGGGGCAGCAGCGAGCCG
CCCGGGGCTCCGCTCCGGTCCGGCGCTCCCCCCGCATCCCCGAGCCGGCAGCGTGCGGGGACAGCCCGGG
CACGGGGAAGGTGGCACGGGATCGCTTTCCTCTGAACGCTTCTCGCTGCTCTTTGAGCCTGCAGACACCT
GGGGGGATACGGGGAAAAAGCCATACCAATGGGCCCTAAAAAAGGAATCCAGTCAATTCCGGGGCTAAAC
CTGGCTGCCACTGTTTCTTTAGGGACTTCGTTCCTGTGAGGACAGGAAACCCTGCAACCTGGTTGACCAG
AGCAAGGGATATAAGAACCCAGTTTGGGAACACTGCTGTTTAAATATTAAACAGGGATGTCTTGTCCCCC
GGAAGGGAGACCAGATGAGCTTCTGATAGACTAATTGACATCATTTGAGTCAATTCCAGACATGATAAGA
TACATTGATGAGTTTGGACAAACCACAACTAGAATGCAGTGAAAAAAATGCTTTATTTGTGAAATTTGTG
ATGCTATTGCTTTATTTGTAACCATTATAAGCTGCAATAAACAAGTTTAGTTAACGCATGATACAAAGGC
ATTAAAGCAGCGTATCCACATAGCGTAAAAGGAGCAACATAGTTAAGAATACCAGTCAATCTTTCACAAA
TTTTGTAATCCAGAGGTTGATTGTCGACTCAGAAGAACTCGTCAAGAAGGCGATAGAAGGCGATGCGCTG
CGAATCGGGAGCGGCGATACCGTAAAGCACGAGGAAGCGGTCAGCCCATTCGCCGCCAAGCTCTTCAGCA
ATATCACGGGTAGCCAACGCTATGTCCTGATAGCGGTCCGCCACACCCAGCCGGCCACAGTCGATGAATC
CAGAAAAGCGGCCATTTTCCACCATGATATTCGGCAAGCAGGCATCGCCATGGGTCACGACGAGATCCTC
GCCGTCGGGCATGCGCGCCTTGAGCCTGGCGAACAGTTCGGCTGGCGCGAGCCCCTGATGCTCTTCGTCC
AGATCATCCTGATCGACAAGACCGGCTTCCATCCGAGTACGTGCTCGCTCGATGCGATGTTTCGCTTGGT
GGTCGAATGGGCAGGTAGCCGGATCAAGCGTATGCAGCCGCCGCATTGCATCAGCCATGATGGATACTTT
CTCGGCAGGAGCAAGGTGAGATGACAGGAGATCCTGCCCCGGCACTTCGCCCAATAGCAGCCAGTCCCTT
CCCGCTTCAGTGACAACGTCGAGCACAGCTGCGCAAGGAACGCCCGTCGCGGCCAGCCACGATAGCCGCG
CTGCCTCGTCCTGCAGTTCATTCAGGGCACCGGACAGGTCGGTCTTGACAAAAAGAACCGGGCGCCCCTG
CGCTGACAGCCGGAACACGGCGGCATCAGAGCAGCCGATTGTCTGTTGTGCCCAGTCATAGCCGAATAGC
CTCTCCACCCAAGCGGCCGGAGAACCTGCGTGCAATCCATCTTGTTCAATCATTCCGGACGCCATGGTTG
TGGCCATATTATCATCGTGTTTTTCAAAGGAAAACCACGTCCCCGTGGTTCGGGGGGCCTAGACGTTTTT
TTAACCTCGACTAAACACATGTAAAGCATGTGCACCGAGGCCCCAGATCAGATCCCATACAATGGGGTAC
CTTCTGGGCATCCTTCAGCCCCTTGTTGAATACGCTTGAGGAGAGCCATTTGACTCTTTCCACAACTATC
CAACTCACAACGTGGCACTGGGGTTGTGCCGCCTTTGCAGGTGTATCTTATACACGTGGCTTTTGGCCGC
AGAGGCACCTGTCGCCAGGTGGGGGGTTCCGCTGCCTGCAAAGGGTCGCTACAGACGTTGTTTGTCTTCA
AGAAGCTTCCAGAGGAACTGCTTCCTTCACGACATTCAACAGACCTTGCATTCCTTTGGCGAGAGGGGAA
AGACCCCTAGGAATGCTCGTCAAGAAGACAGGGCCAGGTTTCCGGGCCCTCACATTGCCAAAAGACGGCA
ATATGGTGGAAAATAACATATAGACAAACGCACACCGGCCTTATTCCAAGCGGCTTCGGCCAGTAACGTT
AGGGGGGGGGGAGGGAGAGGGGCGCGGCCGCGGATCCGATTTAAATTCGAATTAACTTAACCGGAAATCT
CCAGAGTAGACAGCCAGCGCGCGATCTCGCTGCCGATCAGGTCCGGGTTGTCTTCTTGCAGCAGATTCAG
ACCCGGGCCGATGTCCACAGCCTTGCAGTTAGGCAGGCTTTTGGCCAGGCGAGCGGCTTCGGCCGGTGGG
ATCAGAACGCCTGGGGTGCCCCAGAACAGCAGCTTCGGGACAGGGGACTGGTGCAGCCAGTCCATGTATT
CTTCGACCAGCGCGACGATGTTCGCTGGCTCACCGGCGATTGGCAGCTCGTTTGGG
